Addgene plasmid #29592: 426Gal-FUS-YFP
Depositing lab: Aaron Gitler. Depositing organization: University of Pennsylvania. Publication: Molecular determinants and genetic modifiers of aggregation and toxicity for the ALS disease protein FUS/TLS. Sun Z, Diaz Z, Fang X, Hart MP, Chesi A, Shorter J, Gitler AD. PLoS Biol. 2011 Apr;9(4):e1000614. doi: 10.1371/journal.pbio.1000614. Epub 2011 Apr 26. PubMed 21541367.
Backbone
  Vector backbone: pAG426Gal-ccdB-EYFP
  Backbone manufacturer: Susan Lindquist (Addgene plasmid # 14227)
  Backbone size w/o insert (bp): 8126
  Vector type: Yeast Expression
  Selectable markers: URA3
Growth in bacteria
  Bacterial resistance: Ampicillin, 100 μg/mL
  Growth temperature: 37°C
  Growth strain: ccdB Survival
  Growth instructions: ccdB Survival
  Copy number: High Copy
Gene/Insert
  Gene/Insert name: FUS (alt names: TLS; fused in sarcoma; translocated in liposarcoma)
  Species: H. sapiens (human)
  Insert size (bp): 1578
  Entrez Gene: FUS (a.k.a. ALS6, ETM4, FUS1, HNRNPP2, POMP75, TLS, altFUS)
  Tag / fusion protein: YFP (C terminal on insert)
  Cloning method: Restriction Enzyme
  Sequencing primers: 5′ n/a
Terms and licenses: Academic/Nonprofit Terms; Industry Terms: Not Available to Industry
How to cite: 426Gal-FUS-YFP was a gift from Aaron Gitler (Addgene plasmid # 29592 ; http://n2t.net/addgene:29592 ; RRID:Addgene_29592)
