[The description below was written by a language model from this plasmid's Addgene catalogue record and pLannotate feature annotations shown in this document.]
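Description:
426Gal-FUS-YFP is a high-copy episomal yeast expression plasmid built on the Gateway destination vector pAG426Gal-ccdB-EYFP, in which the ccdB cassette has been replaced by the human FUS (TLS, fused in sarcoma) coding sequence. In Saccharomyces cerevisiae it is maintained through the 2μ origin and selected by uracil prototrophy via URA3 with its own promoter, a marker that can also be counterselected with 5-FOA. In E. coli it replicates from a high-copy ColE1/pUC-type origin with ampicillin resistance from the bla gene. An f1 origin, T3 and T7 promoters, and lac promoter/lacZα remnants are carried over from the pBluescript-derived backbone and have no role in yeast expression.

The expression cassette places the roughly 1.6 kb FUS open reading frame downstream of the galactose-inducible, Gal4-regulated GAL1 promoter. FUS is flanked by attB1 and attB2 sites, which indicate that the insert was introduced by Gateway recombination even though the catalogue entry lists restriction enzyme cloning. After attB2, the frame continues into EYFP, giving a C-terminal YFP fusion, and transcription ends at the CYC1 terminator. The sequenced plasmid is 8,750 nt, and the annotated features match the catalogue description.

FUS is a DNA/RNA-binding protein involved in transcription, splicing and RNA transport. The associated publication concerns the determinants and genetic modifiers of FUS aggregation and toxicity in relation to ALS. The plasmid therefore suits switching on strong FUS-YFP expression in yeast with galactose, following the fusion protein's localisation and inclusion formation by fluorescence, and assessing its effect on growth.
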