Features (pLannotate 1.2.2; 25 found; start..end, strand, type, name):
     69..1411    +  rep_origin     2μ ori: yeast 2μ plasmid origin of replication
   1438..1542    +  promoter       AmpR promoter: bla
   1543..2403    +  CDS            AmpR: β-lactamase; bla; confers resistance to ampicillin, carbenicillin, and related antibiotics
   2574..3162    +  rep_origin     ori: high-copy-number ColE1/pMB1/pBR322/pUC origin of replication
   3345..3437    +  CDS            lacI (fragment): lac repressor; lacI; The lac repressor binds to the lac operator to inhibit transcription in E. coli. This inhibition can be relieved by adding lactose or isopropyl-β-D-thiogalactopyranoside (IPTG).
   3450..3471    +  protein_bind   CAP binding site: CAP binding activates transcription in the presence of cAMP. E. coli catabolite activator protein
   3486..3516    +  promoter       lac promoter: promoter for the E. coli lac operon
   3524..3540    +  protein_bind   lac operator: The lac repressor binds to the lac operator to inhibit transcription in E. coli. This inhibition can be relieved by adding lactose or isopropyl-β-D-thiogalactopyranoside (IPTG). lac repressor encoded by lacI
   3585..3603    +  promoter       T3 promoter: promoter for bacteriophage T3 RNA polymerase
   3627..4068    +  promoter       GAL1 promoter: S. cerevisiae GAL1; inducible promoter, regulated by Gal4
   4083..4103    +  misc_feature   MCS (fragment): pBluescript multiple cloning site
   4107..4131    +  protein_bind   attB1: mutant version of attB; recombination site for the Gateway® BP reaction BP Clonase™
   4137..5714    +  CDS            FUS: FUS_HUMAN - Also known as TLS. Experimental evidence at protein level: Swiss-Prot protein existence level 1. DNA/RNA-binding protein that plays a role in various cellular processes such as transcription regulation, RNA splicing, RNA transport, DNA repair and damage response (PubMed:27731383). Binds to nascent pre-mRNAs and acts as a molecular mediator between RNA polymerase II and U1 small nuclear ribonucleoprotein thereby coupling transcription and splicing (PubMed:26124092). Binds also its own pre- mRNA and autoregulates its expression; this autoregulation mechanism is mediated by non-sense-
   5719..5743    -  protein_bind   attB2: mutant version of attB; recombination site for the Gateway® BP reaction BP Clonase™
   5747..5774    +  misc_feature   MCS (fragment): pBluescript multiple cloning site
   5775..6494    +  CDS            EYFP: enhanced YFP mammalian codon-optimized
   6501..6748    +  terminator     CYC1 terminator: S. cerevisiae CYC1; transcription terminator for CYC1
   6767..6785    -  promoter       T7 promoter: promoter for bacteriophage T7 RNA polymerase
   6793..6948    +  CDS            lacZα (fragment): LacZα fragment of β-galactosidase; lacZ fragment
   6952..7380    +  rep_origin     f1 ori (sequence partly withheld): f1 bacteriophage origin of replication; arrow indicates direction of (+) strand synthesis
   7408..7459    -  misc_feature   bom (fragment): basis of mobility region from pBR322
   7538..8341    -  CDS            URA3: orotidine-5'-phosphate decarboxylase, required for uracil biosynthesis; S. cerevisiae URA3; yeast auxotrophic marker, counterselectable with 5-fluoroorotic acid (5-FOA)
   8342..8557    -  promoter       URA3 promoter: S. cerevisiae URA3
   8565..8614    -  misc_feature   bom (fragment): basis of mobility region from pBR322
   8716..1       -  CDS            rop (fragment) (across the origin): Rop protein, which maintains plasmids at low copy number; rop
>Addgene plasmid #29592 | 426Gal-FUS-YFP | addgene full sequence | sequence record 232151 | Addgene NGS Result
GACGAAAGGGCCTCGTGATACGCCTATTTTTATAGGTTAATGTCATGATAATAATGGTTTCTTAGTATGA
TCCAATATCAAAGGAAATGATAGCATTGAAGGATGAGACTAATCCAATTGAGGAGTGGCAGCATATAGAA
CAGCTAAAGGGTAGTGCTGAAGGAAGCATACGATACCCCGCATGGAATGGGATAATATCACAGGAGGTAC
TAGACTACCTTTCATCCTACATAAATAGACGCATATAAGTACGCATTTAAGCATAAACACGCACTATGCC
GTTCTTCTCATGTATATATATATACAGGCAACACGCAGATATAGGTGCGACGTGAACAGTGAGCTGTATG
TGCGCAGCTCGCGTTGCATTTTCGGAAGCGCTCGTTTTCGGAAACGCTTTGAAGTTCCTATTCCGAAGTT
CCTATTCTCTAGAAAGTATAGGAACTTCAGAGCGCTTTTGAAAACCAAAAGCGCTCTGAAGACGCACTTT
CAAAAAACCAAAAACGCACCGGACTGTAACGAGCTACTAAAATATTGCGAATACCGCTTCCACAAACATT
GCTCAAAAGTATCTCTTTGCTATATATCTCTGTGCTATATCCCTATATAACCTACCCATCCACCTTTCGC
TCCTTGAACTTGCATCTAAACTCGACCTCTACATTTTTTATGTTTATCTCTAGTATTACTCTTTAGACAA
AAAAATTGTAGTAAGAACTATTCATAGAGTGAATCGAAAACAATACGAAAATGTAAACATTTCCTATACG
TAGTATATAGAGACAAAATAGAAGAAACCGTTCATAATTTTCTGACCAATGAAGAATCATCAACGCTATC
ACTTTCTGTTCACAAAGTATGCGCAATCCACATCGGTATAGAATATAATCGGGGATGCCTTTATCTTGAA
AAAATGCACCCGCAGCTTCGCTAGTAATCAGTAAACGCGGGAAGTGGAGTCAGGCTTTTTTTATGGAAGA
GAAAATAGACACCAAAGTAGCCTTCTTCTAACCTTAACGGACCTACAGTGCAAAAAGTTATCAAGAGACT
GCATTATAGAGCGCACAAAGGAGAAAAAAAGTAATCTAAGATGCTTTGTTAGAAAAATAGCGCTCTCGGG
ATGCATTTTTGTAGAACAAAAAAGAAGTATAGATTCTTTGTTGGTAAAATAGCGCTCTCGCGTTGCATTT
CTGTTCTGTAAAAATGCAGCTCAGATTCTTTGTTTGAAAAATTAGCGCTCTCGCGTTGCATTTTTGTTTT
ACAAAAATGAAGCACAGATTCTTCGTTGGTAAAATAGCGCTTTCGCGTTGCATTTCTGTTCTGTAAAAAT
GCAGCTCAGATTCTTTGTTTGAAAAATTAGCGCTCTCGCGTTGCATTTTTGTTCTACAAAATGAAGCACA
GATGCTTCGTTCAGGTGGCACTTTTCGGGGAAATGTGCGCGGAACCCCTATTTGTTTATTTTTCTAAATA
CATTCAAATATGTATCCGCTCATGAGACAATAACCCTGATAAATGCTTCAATAATATTGAAAAAGGAAGA
GTATGAGTATTCAACATTTCCGTGTCGCCCTTATTCCCTTTTTTGCGGCATTTTGCCTTCCTGTTTTTGC
TCACCCAGAAACGCTGGTGAAAGTAAAAGATGCTGAAGATCAGTTGGGTGCACGAGTGGGTTACATCGAA
CTGGATCTCAACAGCGGTAAGATCCTTGAGAGTTTTCGCCCCGAAGAACGTTTTCCAATGATGAGCACTT
TTAAAGTTCTGCTATGTGGCGCGGTATTATCCCGTATTGACGCCGGGCAAGAGCAACTCGGTCGCCGCAT
ACACTATTCTCAGAATGACTTGGTTGAGTACTCACCAGTCACAGAAAAGCATCTTACGGATGGCATGACA
GTAAGAGAATTATGCAGTGCTGCCATAACCATGAGTGATAACACTGCGGCCAACTTACTTCTGACAACGA
TCGGAGGACCGAAGGAGCTAACCGCTTTTTTGCACAACATGGGGGATCATGTAACTCGCCTTGATCGTTG
GGAACCGGAGCTGAATGAAGCCATACCAAACGACGAGCGTGACACCACGATGCCTGTAGCAATGGCAACA
ACGTTGCGCAAACTATTAACTGGCGAACTACTTACTCTAGCTTCCCGGCAACAATTAATAGACTGGATGG
AGGCGGATAAAGTTGCAGGACCACTTCTGCGCTCGGCCCTTCCGGCTGGCTGGTTTATTGCTGATAAATC
TGGAGCCGGTGAGCGTGGGTCTCGCGGTATCATTGCAGCACTGGGGCCAGATGGTAAGCCCTCCCGTATC
GTAGTTATCTACACGACGGGGAGTCAGGCAACTATGGATGAACGAAATAGACAGATCGCTGAGATAGGTG
CCTCACTGATTAAGCATTGGTAACTGTCAGACCAAGTTTACTCATATATACTTTAGATTGATTTAAAACT
TCATTTTTAATTTAAAAGGATCTAGGTGAAGATCCTTTTTGATAATCTCATGACCAAAATCCCTTAACGT
GAGTTTTCGTTCCACTGAGCGTCAGACCCCGTAGAAAAGATCAAAGGATCTTCTTGAGATCCTTTTTTTC
TGCGCGTAATCTGCTGCTTGCAAACAAAAAAACCACCGCTACCAGCGGTGGTTTGTTTGCCGGATCAAGA
GCTACCAACTCTTTTTCCGAAGGTAACTGGCTTCAGCAGAGCGCAGATACCAAATACTGTTCTTCTAGTG
TAGCCGTAGTTAGGCCACCACTTCAAGAACTCTGTAGCACCGCCTACATACCTCGCTCTGCTAATCCTGT
TACCAGTGGCTGCTGCCAGTGGCGATAAGTCGTGTCTTACCGGGTTGGACTCAAGACGATAGTTACCGGA
TAAGGCGCAGCGGTCGGGCTGAACGGGGGGTTCGTGCACACAGCCCAGCTTGGAGCGAACGACCTACACC
GAACTGAGATACCTACAGCGTGAGCTATGAGAAAGCGCCACGCTTCCCGAAGGGAGAAAGGCGGACAGGT
ATCCGGTAAGCGGCAGGGTCGGAACAGGAGAGCGCACGAGGGAGCTTCCAGGGGGAAACGCCTGGTATCT
TTATAGTCCTGTCGGGTTTCGCCACCTCTGACTTGAGCGTCGATTTTTGTGATGCTCGTCAGGGGGGCGG
AGCCTATGGAAAAACGCCAGCAACGCGGCCTTTTTACGGTTCCTGGCCTTTTGCTGGCCTTTTGCTCACA
TGTTCTTTCCTGCGTTATCCCCTGATTCTGTGGATAACCGTATTACCGCCTTTGAGTGAGCTGATACCGC
TCGCCGCAGCCGAACGACCGAGCGCAGCGAGTCAGTGAGCGAGGAAGCGGAAGAGCGCCCAATACGCAAA
CCGCCTCTCCCCGCGCGTTGGCCGATTCATTAATGCAGCTGGCACGACAGGTTTCCCGACTGGAAAGCGG
GCAGTGAGCGCAACGCAATTAATGTGAGTTAGCTCACTCATTAGGCACCCCAGGCTTTACACTTTATGCT
TCCGGCTCGTATGTTGTGTGGAATTGTGAGCGGATAACAATTTCACACAGGAAACAGCTATGACCATGAT
TACGCCAAGCGCGCAATTAACCCTCACTAAAGGGAACAAAAGCTGGAGCTCTAGTACGGATTAGAAGCCG
CCGAGCGGGTGACAGCCCTCCGAAGGAAGACTCTCCTCCGTGCGTCCTCGTCTTCACCGGTCGCGTTCCT
GAAACGCAGATGTGCCTCGCGCCGCACTGCTCCGAACAATAAAGATTCTACAATACTAGCTTTTATGGTT
ATGAAGAGGAAAAATTGGCAGTAACCTGGCCCCACAAACCTTCAAATGAACGAATCAAATTAACAACCAT
AGGATGATAATGCGATTAGTTTTTTAGCCTTATTTCTGGGGTAATTAATCAGCGAAGCGATGATTTTTGA
TCTATTAACAGATATATAAATGCAAAAACTGCATAACCACTTTAACTAATACTTTCAACATTTTCGGTTT
GTATTACTTCTTATTCAAATGTAATAAAAGTATCAACAAAAAATTGTTAATATACCTCTATACTTTAACG
TCAAGGAGAAAAAACCCCGGATTCTAGAACTAGTGGATCCCCCATCACAAGTTTGTACAAAAAAGCAGGC
TCCACCATGGCCTCAAACGATTATACCCAACAAGCAACCCAAAGCTATGGGGCCTACCCCACCCAGCCCG
GGCAGGGCTATTCCCAGCAGAGCAGTCAGCCCTACGGACAGCAGAGTTACAGTGGTTATAGCCAGTCCAC
GGACACTTCAGGCTATGGCCAGAGCAGCTATTCTTCTTATGGCCAGAGCCAGAACACAGGCTATGGAACT
CAGTCAACTCCCCAGGGATATGGCTCGACTGGCGGCTATGGCAGTAGCCAGAGCTCCCAATCGTCTTACG
GGCAGCAGTCCTCCTATCCTGGCTATGGCCAGCAGCCAGCTCCCAGCAGCACCTCGGGAAGTTACGGTAG
CAGTTCTCAGAGCAGCAGCTATGGGCAGCCCCAGAGTGGGAGCTACAGCCAGCAGCCTAGCTATGGTGGA
CAGCAGCAAAGCTATGGACAGCAGCAAAGCTATAATCCCCCTCAGGGCTATGGACAGCAGAACCAGTACA
ACAGCAGCAGTGGTGGTGGAGGTGGAGGTGGAGGTGGAGGTAACTATGGCCAAGATCAATCCTCCATGAG
TAGTGGTGGTGGCAGTGGTGGCGGTTATGGCAATCAAGACCAGAGTGGTGGAGGTGGCAGCGGTGGCTAT
GGACAGCAGGACCGTGGAGGCCGCGGCAGGGGTGGCAGTGGTGGCGGCGGCGGCGGCGGCGGTGGTGGTT
ACAACCGCAGCAGTGGTGGCTATGAACCCAGAGGTCGTGGAGGTGGCCGTGGAGGCAGAGGTGGCATGGG
CGGAAGTGACCGTGGTGGCTTCAATAAATTTGGTGGCCCTCGGGACCAAGGATCACGTCATGACTCCGAA
CAGGATAATTCAGACAACAACACCATCTTTGTGCAAGGCCTGGGTGAGAATGTTACAATTGAGTCTGTGG
CTGATTACTTCAAGCAGATTGGTATTATTAAGACAAACAAGAAAACGGGACAGCCCATGATTAATTTGTA
CACAGACAGGGAAACTGGCAAGCTGAAGGGAGAGGCAACGGTCTCTTTTGATGACCCACCTTCAGCTAAA
GCAGCTATTGACTGGTTTGATGGTAAAGAATTCTCCGGAAATCCTATCAAGGTCTCATTTGCTACTCGCC
GGGCAGACTTTAATCGGGGTGGTGGCAATGGTCGTGGAGGCCGAGGGCGAGGAGGACCCATGGGCCGTGG
AGGCTATGGAGGTGGTGGCAGTGGTGGTGGTGGCCGAGGAGGATTTCCCAGTGGAGGTGGTGGCGGTGGA
GGACAGCAGCGAGCTGGTGACTGGAAGTGTCCTAATCCCACCTGTGAGAATATGAACTTCTCTTGGAGGA
ATGAATGCAACCAGTGTAAGGCCCCTAAACCAGATGGCCCAGGAGGGGGACCAGGTGGCTCTCACATGGG
GGGTAACTACGGGGATGATCGTCGTGGTGGCAGAGGAGGCTATGATCGAGGCGGCTACCGGGGCCGCGGC
GGGGACCGTGGAGGCTTCCGAGGGGGCCGGGGTGGTGGGGACAGAGGTGGCTTTGGCCCTGGCAAGATGG
ATTCCAGGGGTGAGCACAGACAGGATCGCAGGGAGAGGCCGTATTTGGACCCAGCTTTCTTGTACAAAGT
GGTGATGGGCTGCAGGAATTCGATATCAAGCTTAATGGTGAGCAAGGGCGAGGAGCTGTTCACCGGGGTG
GTGCCCATCCTGGTCGAGCTGGACGGCGACGTAAACGGCCACAAGTTCAGCGTGTCCGGCGAGGGCGAGG
GCGATGCCACCTACGGCAAGCTGACCCTGAAGTTCATCTGCACCACCGGCAAGCTGCCCGTGCCCTGGCC
CACCCTCGTGACCACCTTCGGCTACGGCCTGCAGTGCTTCGCCCGCTACCCCGACCACATGAAGCAGCAC
GACTTCTTCAAGTCCGCCATGCCCGAAGGCTACGTCCAGGAGCGCACCATCTTCTTCAAGGACGACGGCA
ACTACAAGACCCGCGCCGAGGTGAAGTTCGAGGGCGACACCCTGGTGAACCGCATCGAGCTGAAGGGCAT
CGACTTCAAGGAGGACGGCAACATCCTGGGGCACAAGCTGGAGTACAACTACAACAGCCACAACGTCTAT
ATCATGGCCGACAAGCAGAAGAACGGCATCAAGGTGAACTTCAAGATCCGCCACAACATCGAGGACGGCA
GCGTGCAGCTCGCCGACCACTACCAGCAGAACACCCCCATCGGCGACGGCCCCGTGCTGCTGCCCGACAA
CCACTACCTGAGCTACCAGTCCGCCCTGAGCAAAGACCCCAACGAGAAGCGCGATCACATGGTCCTGCTG
GAGTTCGTGACCGCCGCCGGGATCACTCTCGGCATGGACGAGCTGTACAAGTAACTCGAGTCATGTAATT
AGTTATGTCACGCTTACATTCACGCCCTCCCCCCACATCCGCTCTAACCGAAAAGGAAGGAGTTAGACAA
CCTGAAGTCTAGGTCCCTATTTATTTTTTTATAGTTATGTTAGTATTAAGAACGTTATTTATATTTCAAA
TTTTTCTTTTTTTTCTGTACAGACGCGTGTACGCATGTAACATTATACTGAAAACCTTGCTTGAGAAGGT
TTTGGGACGCTCGAAGGCTTTAATTTGCGGCCGGTACCCAATTCGCCCTATAGTGAGTCGTATTACGCGC
GCTCACTGGCCGTCGTTTTACAACGTCGTGACTGGGAAAACCCTGGCGTTACCCAACTTAATCGCCTTGC
AGCACATCCCCCTTTCGCCAGCTGGCGTAATAGCGAAGAGGCCCGCACCGATCGCCCTTCCCAACAGTTG
CGCAGCCTGAATGGCGAATGG
[124 nt withheld, positions 6952-7075]
C
[91 nt withheld, positions 7077-7167]
A
[49 nt withheld, positions 7169-7217]
CCTTTGACGTTGGAGTCCACGTTCTTT
[37 nt withheld, positions 7245-7281]
ACCCTATCTCGGTCTATTCTTTTGATTTATAAGGGATTTTGCCGATTTCGGCCTATTGGTTAAAAAATGA
GCTGATTTAACAAAAATTTAACGCGAATTTTAACAAAATATTAACGCTTACAATTTCCTGATGCGGTATT
TTCTCCTTACGCATCTGTGCGGTATTTCACACCGCATAGGGTAATAACTGATATAATTAAATTGAAGCTC
TAATTTGTGAGTTTAGTATACATGCATTTACTTATAATACAGTTTTTTAGTTTTGCTGGCCGCATCTTCT
CAAATATGCTTCCCAGCCTGCTTTTCTGTAACGTTCACCCTCTACCTTAGCATCCCTTCCCTTTGCAAAT
AGTCCTCTTCCAACAATAATAATGTCAGATCCTGTAGAGACCACATCATCCACGGTTCTATACTGTTGAC
CCAATGCGTCTCCCTTGTCATCTAAACCCACACCGGGTGTCATAATCAACCAATCGTAACCTTCATCTCT
TCCACCCATGTCTCTTTGAGCAATAAAGCCGATAACAAAATCTTTGTCGCTCTTCGCAATGTCAACAGTA
CCCTTAGTATATTCTCCAGTAGATAGGGAGCCCTTGCATGACAATTCTGCTAACATCAAAAGGCCTCTAG
GTTCCTTTGTTACTTCTTCTGCCGCCTGCTTCAAACCGCTAACAATACCTGGGCCCACCACACCGTGTGC
ATTCGTAATGTCTGCCCATTCTGCTATTCTGTATACACCCGCAGAGTACTGCAATTTGACTGTATTACCA
ATGTCAGCAAATTTTCTGTCTTCGAAGAGTAAAAAATTGTACTTGGCGGATAATGCCTTTAGCGGCTTAA
CTGTGCCCTCCATGGAAAAATCAGTCAAGATATCCACATGTGTTTTTAGTAAACAAATTTTGGGACCTAA
TGCTTCAACTAACTCCAGTAATTCCTTGGTGGTACGAACATCCAATGAAGCACACAAGTTTGTTTGCTTT
TCGTGCATGATATTAAATAGCTTGGCAGCAACAGGACTAGGATGAGTAGCAGCACGTTCCTTATATGTAG
CTTTCGACATGATTTATCTTCGTTTCCTGCAGGTTTTTGTTCTGTGCAGTTGGGTTAAGAATACTGGGCA
ATTTCATGTTTCTTCAACACTACATATGCGTATATATACCAATCTAAGTCTGTGCTCCTTCCTTCGTTCT
TCCTTCTGTTCGGAGATTACCGAATCAAAAAAATTTCAAGGAAACCGAAATCAAAAAAAAGAATAAAAAA
AAAATGATGAATTGAAAAGGTGGTATGGTGCACTCTCAGTACAATCTGCTCTGATGCCGCATAGTTAAGC
CAGCCCCGACACCCGCCAACACCCGCTGACGCGCCCTGACGGGCTTGTCTGCTCCCGGCATCCGCTTACA
GACAAGCTGTGACCGTCTCCGGGAGCTGCATGTGTCAGAGGTTTTCACCGTCATCACCGAAACGCGCGA
