>Addgene plasmid #29592 | 426Gal-FUS-YFP | addgene partial sequence | sequence record 34870 | 29592 with pGEX-3
TATAGGTTAATGTCATGATAATAATGGTTTCTTAGTATGATCCAATATCAAAGGAAATGATAGCATTGAA
GGATGAGACTAATCCAATTGAGGAGTGGCAGCATATAGAACAGCTAAAGGGTAGTGCTGAAGGAAGCATA
CGATACCCCGCATGGAATGGGATAATATCACAGGAGGTACTAGACTACCTTTCATCCTACATAAATAGAC
GCATATAAGTACGCATTTAAGCATAAACACGCACTATGCCGTTCTTCTCATGTATATATATATACAGGCA
ACACGCAGATATAGGTGCGACGTGAACAGTGAGCTGTATGTGCGCAGCTCGCGTTGCATTTTCGGAAGCG
CTCGTTTTCGGAAACGCTTTGAAGTTCCTATTCCGAAGTTCCTATTCTCTAGAAAGTATAGGAACTTCAG
AGCGCTTTTGAAAACCAAAAGCGCTCTGAAGACGCACTTTCAAAAAACCAAAAACGCACCGGACTGTAAC
GAGCTACTAAAATATTGCGAATACCGCTTCCACAAACATTGCTCAAAAGTATCTCTTTGCTATATATCTC
TGTGCTATATCCCTATATAACCTACCCATCCACCTTTCGCTCCTTGAACTTGCATCTAAACTCGACCTCT
ACATTTTTTATGTTTATCTCTAGTATTACTCTTTAGACAAAAAAATTGTAGTAAGAACTATTCATAGAGT
GAATCGAAAACAATACGAAAATGTAAACATTTCCTATACGTAGTATATAGAGACAAAATAGAAGAAACCG
TTCATAATTTTCTGACCAATGAAGAATCATCAACGCTATCACTTTCTGTTCACAAAGTATGCGCAATCCA
CATCGGTATAGAATATAATCGGGGGATGCCTTTATCTTGAAAATGCA
