>Addgene plasmid #29592 | 426Gal-FUS-YFP | addgene partial sequence | sequence record 34871 | 29592 with EGFP-N
GCTCCTCGCCCTTGCTCACCATTAAGCTTGATATCGAATTCCTGCAGCCCATCACCACTTTGTACAAGAA
AGCTGGGTCCAAATACGGCCTCTCCCTGCGATCCTGTCTGTGCTCACCCCTGGAATCCATCTTGCCAGGG
CCAAAGCCACCTCTGTCCCCACCACCCCGGCCCCCTCGGAAGCCTCCACGGTCCCCGCCGCGGCCCCGGT
AGCCGCCTCGATCATAGCCTCCTCTGCCACCACGACGATCATCCCCGTAGTTACCCCCCATGTGAGAGCC
ACCTGGTCCCCCTCCTGGGCCATCTGGTTTAGGGGCCTTACACTGGTTGCATTCATTCCTCCAAGAGAAG
TTCATATTCTCACAGGTGGGATTAGGACACTTCCAGTCACCAGCTCGCTGCTGTCCTCCACCGCCACCAC
CTCCACTGGGAAATCCTCCTCGGCCACCACCACCACTGCCACCACCTCCATAGCCTCCACGGCCCATGGG
TCCTCCTCGCCCTCGGCCTCCACGACCATTGCCACCACCCCGATTAAAGTCTGCCCGGCGAGTAGCAAAT
GAGACCTTGATAGGATTTCCGGAGAATTCTTTACCATCAAACCAGTCAATAGCTGCTTTAGCTGAAGGTG
GGTCATCAAAAGAGACCGTTGCCTCTCCCTTCAGCTTGCCAGTTTCCCTGTCTGTGTACAAATTAATCAT
GGGCTGTCCCGTTTTCTTGTTTGTCTTAATAATACCAATCTGCTTGAAGTAATCAGCCACAGACTCAATT
GTAACATTCTCACCCAGGCCTTGCACAAAGATGGTGTTGTTGTCTGAATTATCCTGTTCGGAGTCATGAC
GTGATCCTTGGTCCCGAGGGCCACCAAATTTATTGAAGCCACCACGGTCACTTCCG
